>Addgene plasmid #118555 | pMRE-Tn7-137 | addgene full sequence | sequence record 371237 | Addgene NGS Result
GGCCACGATGCGTCCGGCGTAGAGGATCTGCTCATGTTTGACAGCTTATCATCGATGCATAATGTGCCTG
TCAAATGGACGAAGCAGGGATTCTGCAAACCCTATGCTACTCCGTCAAGCCGTCAATTGTCTGATTCGTT
ACCAATTATGACAACTTGACGGCTACATCATTCACTTTTTCTTCACAACCGGCACGGAACTCGCTCGGGC
TGGCCCCGGTGCATTTTTTAAATACCCGCGAGAAATAGAGTTGATCGTCAAAACCAACATTGCGACCGAC
GGTGGCGATAGGCATCCGGGTGGTGCTCAAAAGCAGCTTCGCCTGGCTGATACGTTGGTCCTCGCGCCAG
CTTAAGACGCTAATCCCTAACTGCTGGCGGAAAAGATGTGACAGACGCGACGGCGACAAGCAAACATGCT
GTGCGACGCTGGCGATATCAAAATTGCTGTCTGCCAGGTGATCGCTGATGTACTGACAAGCCTCGCGTAC
CCGATTATCCATCGGTGGATGGAGCGACTCGTTAATCGCTTCCATGCGCCGCAGTAACAATTGCTCAAGC
AGATTTATCGCCAGCAGCTCCGAATAGCGCCCTTCCCCTTGCCCGGCGTTAATGATTTGCCCAAACAGGT
CGCTGAAATGCGGCTGGTGCGCTTCATCCGGGCGAAAGAACCCCGTATTGGCAAATATTGACGGCCAGTT
AAGCCATTCATGCCAGTAGGCGCGCGGACGAAAGTAAACCCACTGGTGATACCATTCGCGAGCCTCCGGA
TGACGACCGTAGTGATGAATCTCTCCTGGCGGGAACAGCAAAATATCACCCGGTCGGCAAACAAATTCTC
GTCCCTGATTTTTCACCACCCCCTGACCGCGAATGGTGAGATTGAGAATATAACCTTTCATTCCCAGCGG
TCGGTCGATAAAAAAATCGAGATAACCGTTGGCCTCAATCGGCGTTAAACCCGCCACCAGATGGGCATTA
AACGAGTATCCCGGCAGCAGGGGATCATTTTGCGCTTCAGCCATACTTTTCATACTCCCGCCATTCAGAG
AAGAAACCAATTGTCCATATTGCATCAGACATTGCCGTCACTGCGTCTTTTACTGGCTCTTCTCGCTAAC
CAAACCGGTAACCCCGCTTATTAAAAGCATTCTGTAACAAAGCGGGACCAAAGCCATGACAAAAACGCGT
AACAAAAGTGTCTATAATCACGGCAGAAAAGTCCACATTGATTATTTGCACGGCGTCACACTTTGCTATG
CCATAGCATTTTTATCCATAAGATTAGCGGATCCTACCTGACGCTTTTTATCGCAACTCTCTACTGTTTC
TCCATACCCGTTTTTTTGGGCTAGCGAATTCGAGCTCGGTACCCAAGTCTTAAACTAGACAGAATAGTTG
TAAACTGAAATCAGTCCAGTTATGCTGTGAAAAAGCATACTGGACTTTTGTTATGGCTAAAGCAAACTCT
TCATTTTCTGAAGTGCAAATTGCCCGTCGTATTAAAGAGGGGCGTGGCCAAGGGCATGGTAAAGACTATA
TTCCATGGCTAACAGTACAAGAAGTTCCTTCTTCAGGTCGTTCCCACCGTATTTATTCTCATAAGACGGG
ACGAGTCCATCATTTGCTATCTGACTTAGAGCTTGCTGTTTTTCTCAGTCTTGAGTGGGAGAGCAGCGTG
CTAGATATACGCGAGCAGTTCCCCTTATTACCTAGTGATACCAGGCAGATTGCAATAGATAGTGGTATTA
AGCATCCTGTTATTCGTGGTGTAGATCAGGTTATGTCTACTGATTTTTTAGTGGACTGCAAAGATGGTCC
TTTTGAGCAGTTTGCTATTCAAGTCAAACCTGCAGCAGCCTTACAAGACGAGCGTACCTTAGAAAAACTA
GAACTAGAGCGTCGCTATTGGCAGCAAAAGCAAATTCCTTGGTTCATTTTTACTGATAAAGAAATAAATC
CCGTAGTAAAAGAAAATATTGAATGGCTTTATTCAGTGAAAACAGAAGAAGTTTCTGCGGAGCTTTTAGC
ACAACTATCCCCATTGGCCCATATCCTGCAAGAAAAAGGAGATGAAAACATTATCAATGTCTGTAAGCAG
GTTGATATTGCTTATGATTTGGAGTTAGGCAAAACATTGAGTGAGATACGAGCCTTAACCGCAAATGGTT
TTATTAAGTTCAATATTTATAAGTCTTTCAGGGCAAATAAGTGTGCAGATCTCTGTATTAGCCAAGTAGT
GAATATGGAGGAGTTGCGCTATGTGGCAAATTAATGAGGTTGTGCTATTTGATAATGATCCGTATCGCAT
TTTGGCTATAGAGGATGGCCAAGTTGTCTGGATGCAAATAAGCGCTGATAAAGGAGTTCCACAAGCTAGG
GCTGAGTTGTTGCTAATGCAGTATTTAGATGAAGGCCGCTTAGTTAGAACTGATGACCCTTATGTACATC
TTGATTTAGAAGAGCCGTCTGTAGATTCTGTCAGCTTCCAGAAGCGCGAGGAGGATTATCGAAAAATTCT
TCCTATTATTAATAGTAAGGATCGTTTCGACCCTAAAGTCAGAAGCGAACTCGTTGAGCATGTGGTCCAA
GAACATAAGGTTACTAAGGCTACAGTTTATAAGTTGTTACGCCGTTACTGGCAGCGTGGTCAAACGCCTA
ATGCATTAATTCCTGACTACAAAAACAGCGGTGCACCAGGGGAAAGACGTTCAGCGACAGGAACAGCAAA
GATTGGCCGAGCCAGAGAATATGGTAAGGGTGAAGGAACCAAGGTAACGCCCGAGATTGAACGCCTTTTT
AGGTTGACCATAGAAAAGCACCTGTTAAATCAAAAAGGTACAAAGACCACCGTTGCCTATAGACGATTTG
TGGACTTGTTTGCTCAGTATTTTCCTCGCATTCCCCAAGAGGATTACCCAACACTACGTCAGTTTCGTTA
TTTTTATGATCGAGAATACCCTAAAGCTCAGCGCTTAAAGTCTAGAGTTAAAGCAGGGGTATATAAAAAA
GACGTACGACCCTTAAGTAGTACAGCCACTTCTCAGGCGTTAGGCCCTGGGAGTCGTTATGAGATTGATG
CCACGATTGCTGATATTTATTTAGTGGATCATCATGATCGCCAAAAAATCATAGGAAGACCAACGCTTTA
CATTGTGATTGATGTGTTTAGTCGGATGATCACGGGCTTTTATATCGGCTTTGAAAATCCGTCTTATGTG
GTGGCGATGCAGGCTTTTGTAAATGCTTGCTCTGACAAAACGGCCATTTGTGCCCAGCATGATATTGAGA
TTAGTAGCTCAGACTGGCCGTGTGTAGGTTTGCCAGATGTGTTGCTAGCGGACCGTGGCGAATTAATGAG
TCATCAGGTCGAAGCCTTAGTTTCTAGTTTTAATGTGCGAGTGGAAAGTGCTCCACCTAGACGTGGCGAT
GCTAAAGGCATAGTGGAAAGCACTTTTAGAACACTACAAGCCGAGTTTAAGTCCTTTGCACCTGGCATTG
TAGAGGGCAGTCGGATCAAAAGCCATGGTGAAACAGACTATAGGTTAGATGCATCTCTGTCGGTATTTGA
GTTCACACAAATTATTTTGCGTACGATCTTATTCAGAAATAACCATCTGGTGATGGATAAATACGATCGA
GATGCTGATTTTCCTACAGATTTACCGTCTATTCCTGTCCAGCTATGGCAATGGGGTATGCAGCATCGTA
CAGGTAGTTTAAGGGCTGTGGAGCAAGAGCAGTTGCGAGTAGCGTTACTGCCTCGCCGAAAGGTCTCTAT
TTCTTCATTTGGCGTTAATTTGTGGGGTTTGTATTACTCGGGGTCAGAGATTCTGCGTGAGGGTTGGTTG
CAGCGGAGCACTGATATAGCTAGACCTCAACATTTAGAAGCGGCTTATGACCCAGTGCTGGTTGATACGA
TTTATTTGTTTCCGCAAGTTGGCAGCCGTGTATTTTGGCGCTGTAATCTGACGGAACGTAGTCGGCAGTT
TAAAGGTCTCTCATTTTGGGAGGTTTGGGATATACAAGCACAAGAAAAACACAATAAAGCCAATGCGAAG
CAGGATGAGTTAACTAAACGCAGGGAGCTTGAGGCGTTTATTCAGCAAACCATTCAGAAAGCGAATAAGT
TAACGCCCAGTACTACTGAGCCCAAATCAACACGCATTAAGCAGATTAAAACTAATAAAAAAGAAGCCGT
GACCTCGGAGCGTAAAAAACGTGCGGAGCATTTGAAGCCAAGCTCTTCAGGTGATGAGGCTAAAGTTATT
CCTTTCAACGCAGTGGAAGCGGATGATCAAGAAGATTACAGCCTACCCACATACGTGCCTGAATTATTTC
AGGATCCACCAGAAAAGGATGAGTCATGAGTGCTACCCGGATTCAAGCAGTTTATCGTGATACGGGGGTA
GAGGCTTATCGTGATAATCCTTTTATCGAGGCCTTACCACCATTACAAGAGTCAGTGAATAGTGCTGCAT
CACTGAAATCCTCTTTACAGCTTACTTCCTCTGACTTGCAAAAGTCCCGTGTTATCAGAGCTCATACCAT
TTGTCGTATTCCAGATGACTATTTTCAGCCATTAGGTACGCATTTGCTACTAAGTGAGCGTATTTCGGTC
ATGATTCGAGGTGGCTACGTAGGCAGAAATCCTAAAACAGGAGATTTACAAAAGCATTTACAAAATGGTT
ATGAGCGTGTTCAAACGGGAGAGTTGGAGACATTTCGCTTTGAGGAGGCACGATCTACGGCACAAAGCTT
ATTGTTAATTGGTTGTTCTGGTAGTGGGAAGACGACCTCTCTTCATCGTATTCTAGCCACGTATCCTCAG
GTGATTTACCATCGTGAACTCAATGTAGAGCAGGTGGTGTATTTGAAAATAGACTGCTCGCATAATGGTT
CGCTAAAAGAAATCTGCTTGAATTTTTTCAGAGCGTTGGATCGAGCCTTGGGCTCGAACTATGAGCGTCG
TTATGGCTTAAAACGTCATGGTATAGAAACCATGTTGGCTTTGATGTCGCAAATAGCCAATGCACATGCT
TTAGGGTTGTTGGTTATTGATGAAATTCAGCATTTAAGCCGCTCTCGTTCGGGTGGATCTCAAGAGATGC
TGAACTTTTTTGTGACGATGGTGAATATTATTGGCGTACCAGTGATGTTGATTGGTACCCCTAAAGCACG
AGAGATTTTTGAGGCTGATTTGCGGTCTGCACGTAGAGGGGCAGGGTTTGGAGCTATATTCTGGGATCCT
ATACAACAAACGCAACGTGGAAAGCCCAATCAAGAGTGGATCGCTTTTACGGATAATCTTTGGCAATTAC
AGCTTTTACAACGCAAAGATGCGCTGTTATCGGATGAGGTCCGTGATGTGTGGTATGAGCTAAGCCAAGG
AGTGATGGACATTGTAGTAAAACTTTTTGTACTCGCTCAGCTCCGTGCGCTAGCTTTAGGCAATGAGCGT
ATTACCGCTGGTTTATTGCGGCAAGTGTATCAAGATGAGTTAAAGCCTGTGCACCCCATGCTAGAGGCAT
TACGCTCGGGTATCCCAGAACGCATTGCTCGTTATTCTGATCTAGTCGTTCCCGAGATTGATAAACGGTT
AATCCAACTTCAGCTAGATATCGCAGCGATACAAGAACAAACACCAGAAGAAAAAGCCCTTCAAGAGTTA
GATACCGAAGATCAGCGTCATTTATATCTGATGCTGAAAGAGGATTACGATTCAAGCCTGTTAATTCCCA
CTATTAAAAAAGCGTTTAGCCAGAATCCAACGATGACAAGACAAAAGTTACTGCCTCTTGTTTTGCAGTG
GTTGATGGAAGGCGAAACGGTAGTGTCAGAACTAGAAAAGCCCTCCAAGAGTAAAAAGGTTTCGGCTATA
AAGGTAGTCAAGCCCAGCGACTGGGATAGCTTGCCTGATACGGATTTACGTTATATCTATTCACAACGCC
AACCTGAAAAAACCATGCATGAACGGTTAAAAGGGAAAGGGGTAATAGTGGATATGGCGAGCTTATTTAA
ACAAGCAGGTTAGCCATGAGAAACTTTCCTGTTCCGTACTCGAATGAGCTGATTTATAGCACTATTGCAC
GGGCAGGCGTTTATCAAGGGATTGTTAGTCCTAAGCAGCTGTTGGATGAGGTGTATGGCAACCGCAAGGT
GGTCGCTACCTTAGGTCTGCCCTCGCATTTAGGTGTGATAGCAAGACATCTACATCAAACAGGACGTTAC
GCTGTTCAGCAGCTTATTTATGAGCATACCTTATTCCCTTTATATGCTCCGTTTGTAGGCAAGGAGCGCC
GAGACGAAGCTATTCGGTTAATGGAGTACCAAGCGCAAGGTGCGGTGCATTTAATGCTAGGAGTCGCTGC
TTCTAGAGTTAAGAGCGATAACCGCTTTAGATACTGCCCTGATTGCGTTGCTCTTCAGCTAAATAGGTAT
GGGGAAGCCTTTTGGCAACGAGATTGGTATTTGCCCGCTTTGCCATATTGTCCAAAACACGGTGCTTTAG
TCTTCTTTGATAGAGCTGTAGATGATCACCGACATCAATTTTGGGCTTTGGGTCATACTGAGCTGCTTTC
AGACTACCCCAAAGACTCCCTATCTCAATTAACAGCACTAGCTGCTTATATAGCCCCTCTGTTAGATGCT
CCACGAGCGCAAGAGCTTTCCCCAAGCCTTGAGCAGTGGACGCTGTTTTATCAGCGCTTAGCGCAGGATC
TAGGGCTAACCAAAAGCAAGCACATTCGTCATGACTTGGTGGCGGAGAGAGTGAGGCAGACTTTTAGTGA
TGAGGCACTAGAGAAACTGGATTTAAAGTTGGCAGAGAACAAGGACACGTGTTGGCTGAAAAGTATATTC
CGTAAGCATAGAAAAGCCTTTAGTTATTTACAGCATAGTATTGTGTGGCAAGCCTTATTGCCAAAACTAA
CGGTTATAGAAGCGCTACAGCAGGCAAGTGCTCTTACTGAGCACTCTATAACGACAAGACCTGTTAGCCA
GTCTGTGCAACCTAACTCTGAAGATTTATCTGTTAAGCATAAAGACTGGCAGCAACTAGTGCATAAATAC
CAAGGAATTAAGGCGGCAAGACAGTCTTTAGAGGGTGGGGTGCTATACGCTTGGCTTTACCGACATGACA
GGGATTGGCTAGTTCACTGGAATCAACAGCATCAACAAGAGCGTCTGGCACCCGCCCCTAGAGTTGATTG
GAACCAAAGAGATCGAATTGCTGTACGACAACTATTAAGAATCATAAAGCGTCTAGATAGTAGCCTTGAT
CACCCAAGAGCGACATCGAGCTGGCTGTTAAAGCAAACTCCTAACGGAACCTCTCTTGCAAAAAATCTAC
AGAAACTGCCTTTGGTAGCGCTTTGCTTAAAGCGTTACTCAGAGAGTGTGGAAGATTATCAAATTAGACG
GATTAGCCAAGCTTTTATTAAGCTTAAACAGGAAGATGTTGAGCTTAGGCGCTGGCGATTATTAAGAAGT
GCAACGTTATCTAAAGAGCGGATAACTGAGGAAGCACAAAGATTCTTGGAAATGGTTTATGGGGAAGAGT
GAGTGGTTAGGCTAGCTACATTTAATGACAATGTGCAGGTTGTACATATTGGTCATTTATTCCGTAACTC
GGGTCATAAGGAGTGGCGTATTTTTGTTTGGTTTAATCCAATGCAAGAACGGAAATGGACTCGATTTACT
CATTTGCCTTTATTAAGTCGAGCTAAGGTGGTTAACAGTACAACAAAGCAAATAAATAAGGCGGATCGTG
TGATTGAGTTTGAAGCATCGGATCTTCAACGAGCCAAAATAATCGATTTTCCTAATCTCTCGTCCTTTGC
TTCCGTACGCAACAAGGATGGAGCGCAGAGTTCATTTATTTACGAAGCTGAAACACCATATAGCAAGACT
CGTTATCACATCCCACAGTTAGAGCTAGCTCGGTCATTATTTTTAGGGGATCCTCTAGAGTCGACCTGCA
GGCATGCAAGCTTGGCTGTTTTGGCGGATGAGAGAAGATTTTCAGCCTGATACAGATTAAATCAGAACGC
AGAAGCGGTCTGATAAAACAGAATTTGCCTGGCGGCAGTAGCGCGGTGGTCCCACCTGACCCCATGCCGA
ACTCAGAAGTGAAACGCCGTAGCGCCGATGGTAGTGTGGGGTCTCCCCATGCGAGAGTAGGGAACTGCCA
GGCATCAAATAAAACGAAAGGCTCAGTCGAAAGACTGGGCCTTTCGTTTTATCTGTTGTTTGTCGGTGAA
CGCTCTCCTGAGTAGGACAAATCCGCCGGGAGCGGATTTGAACGTTGCGAAGCAACGGCCCGGAGGGTGG
CGGGCAGGACGCCCGCCATAAACTGCCAGGCATCAAATTAAGCAGAAGGCCATCCTGACGGATGGCCTTT
TTGCGTTTCTACAAACTCTTTTGTTTATTTTTCTAAATACATTCAAATATGTATCCGCTCATGAGACAAT
AACCCTGATAAATGCTTCAATAATATTGAAAAAGGAAGAGTATGAGTATTCAACATTTCCGTGTCGCCCT
TATTCCCTTTTTTGCGGCATTTTGCCTTCCTGTTTTTGCTCACCCAGAAACGCTGGTGAAAGTAAAAGAT
GCTGAAGATCAGTTGGGTGCACGAGTGGGTTACATCGAACTGGATCTCAACAGCGGTAAGATCCTTGAGA
GTTTTCGCCCCGAAGAACGTTTTCCAATGATGAGCACTTTTAAAGTTCTGCTATGTGGCGCGGTATTATC
CCGTGTTGACGCCGGGCAAGAGCAACTCGGTCGCCGCATACACTATTCTCAGAATGACTTGGTTGAGTAC
TCACCAGTCACAGAAAAGCATCTTACGGATGGCATGACAGTAAGAGAATTATGCAGTGCTGCCATAACCA
TGAGTGATAACACTGCGGCCAACTTACTTCTGACAACGATCGGAGGACCGAAGGAGCTAACCGCTTTTTT
GCACAACATGGGGGATCATGTAACTCGCCTTGATCGTTGGGAACCGGAGCTGAATGAAGCCATACCAAAC
GACGAGCGTGACACCACGATGCCTGCAGCAATGGCAACAACGTTGCGCAAACTATTAACTGGCGAACTAC
TTACTCTAGCTTCCCGGCAACAATTAATAGACTGGATGGAGGCGGATAAAGTTGCAGGACCACTTCTGCG
CTCGGCCCTTCCGGCTGGCTGGTTTATTGCTGATAAATCTGGAGCCGGTGAGCGTGGGTCTCGCGGTATC
ATTGCAGCACTGGGGCCAGATGGTAAGCCCTCCCGTATCGTAGTTATCTACACGACGGGGAGTCAGGCAA
CTATGGATGAACGAAATAGACAGATCGCTGAGATAGGTGCCTCACTGATTAAGCATTGGTAACTGTCAGA
CCAAGTTTACTCATATATACTTTAGATTGATT
[125 nt withheld, positions 9413-9537]
CGCCGCCGGCCAGCCTCGCAGAGCAGGATTCCCGTTGAGCACCGCCAGGTGCGAATAAGGGACAGTGAAG
AAGGAACACCCGCTCGCGGGTGGGCCTACTTCACCTATCCTGCCCGGCGGCATCACCGGCGCCACAGGTG
CGGTTGCTGGCGCCTATATCGCCGACATCACCGATGGGGAAGATCGGGCTCGCCACTTCGGGCTCATGAG
CGCTTGTTTCGGCGTGGGTATGGTGGCAGGCCCCGTGGCCGGGGGACTGTTGGGCGCCATCTCCTTGCAT
GCACCATTCCTTGCGGCGGCGGTGCTCAACGGCCTCAACCTACTACTGGGCTGCTTCCTAATGCAGGAGT
CGCATAAGGGAGAGCGTCGATCCCCGACAGTAAGACGGGTAAGCCTGTTGATGATACCGCTGCCTTACTG
GGTGCATTAGCCAGTCTGAATGACCTGTCACGGGATAATCCGAAGTGGTCAGACTGGAAAATCAGAGGGC
AGGAACTGCTGAACAGCAAAAAGTCAGATAGCACCACATAGCAGACCCGCCATAAAACGCCCTGAGAAGC
CCGTGACGGGCTTTTCTTGTATTATGGGTAGTTTCCTTGCATGAATCCATAAAAGGCGCCTGTAGTGCCA
TTTACCCCCATTCACTGCCAGAGCCGTGAGCGCAGCGAACTGAATGTCACGAAAAAGACAGCGACTCAGG
TGCCTGATGGTCGGAGACAAAAGGAATATTCAGCGATTTGCCCGAGCTTGCGAGGGTGCTACTTAAGCCT
TTAGGGTTTTAAGGTCTGTTTTGTAGAGGAGCAAACAGCGTTTGCGACATCCTTTTGTAATACTGCGGAA
CTGACTAAAGTAGTGAGTTATACACAGGGCTGGGATCTATTCTTTTTATCTTTTTTTATTCTTTCTTTAT
TCTATAAATTATAACCACTTGAATATAAACAAAAAAAACACACAAAGGTCTAGCGGAATTTACAGAGGGT
CTAGCAGAATTTACAAGTTTTCCAGCAAAGGTCTAGCAGAATTTACAGATACCCACAACTCAAAGGAAAA
GGACTAGTAATTATCATTGACTAGCCCATCTCAATTGGTATAGTGATTAAAATCACCTAGACCAATTGAG
ATGTATGTCTGAATTAGTTGTTTTCAAAGCAAATGAACTAGCGATTAGTCGCTATGACTTAACGGAGCAT
GAAACCAAGCTAATTTTATGCTGTGTGGCACTACTCAACCCCACGATTGAAAACCCTACAAGGAAAGAAC
GGACGGTATCGTTCACTTATAACCAATACGTTCAGATGATGAACATCAGTAGGGAAAATGCTTATGGTGT
ATTAGCTAAAGCAACCAGAGAGCTGATGACGAGAACTGTGGAAATCAGGAATCCTTTGGTTAAAGGCTTT
GAGATTTTCCAGTGGACAAACTATGCCAAGTTCTCAAGCGAAAAATTAGAATTAGTTTTTAGTGAAGAGA
TATTGCCTTATCTTTTCCAGTTAAAAAAATTCATAAAATATAATCTGGAACATGTTAAGTCTTTTGAAAA
CAAATACTCTATGAGGATTTATGAGTGGTTATTAAAAGAACTAACACAAAAGAAAACTCACAAGGCAAAT
ATAGAGATTAGCCTTGATGAATTTAAGTTCATGTTAATGCTTGAAAATAACTACCATGAGTTTAAAAGGC
TTAACCAATGGGTTTTGAAACCAATAAGTAAAGATTTAAACACTTACAGCAATATGAAATTGGTGGTTGA
TAAGCGAGGCCGCCCGACTGATACGTTGATTTTCCAAGTTGAACTAGATAGACAAATGGATCTCGTAACC
GAACTTGAGAACAACCAGATAAAAATGAATGGTGACAAAATACCAACAACCATTACATCAGATTCCTACC
TACATAACGGACTAAGAAAAACACTACACGATGCTTTAACTGCAAAAATTCAGCTCACCAGTTTTGAGGC
AAAATTTTTGAGTGACATGCAAAGTAAGTATGATCTCAATGGTTCGTTCTCATGGCTCACGCAAAAACAA
CGAACCACACTAGAGAACATACTGGCTAAATACGGAAGGATCTGAGGTTCTTATGGCTCTTGTATCTATC
AGTGAAGCATCAAGACTAACAAACAAAAGTAGAACAACTGTTCACCGTTACATATCAAAGGGAAAACTGT
CCATATGCACAGATGAAAACGGTGTAAAAAAGATAGATACATCAGAGCTTTTACGAGTTTTTGGTGCATT
TAAAGCTGTTCACCATGAACAGATCGACAATGTAACAGATGAACAGCATGTAACACCTAATAGAACAGGT
GAAACCAGTAAAACAAAGCAACTAGAACATGAAATTGAACACCTGAGACAACTTGTTACAGCTCAACAGT
CACACATAGACAGCCTGAAACAGGCGATGCTGCTTATCGAATCAAAGCTGCCGACAACACGGGAGCCAGT
GACGCCTCCCGTGGGGAAAAAATCATGGCAATTCTGGAAGAAATAGCGCTTTCAGCCTGTGGGCGGACAA
AATAGTTGGGAACTGGGAGGGGTGGAAATGGAGTTTTTAAGGATTATTTAGGGAAGAGTGACAAAATAGA
TGGGAACTGGGTGTAGCGTCGTAAGCTAATACGAAAATTAAAAATGACAAAATAGTTTGGAACTAGATTT
CACTTATCTGGTTGGTCGACACTAGTATTACCCTGTTATCCCTAGATTTAAATGATATCGGATCCTAGTA
AGCCACGTTTTAATTAATCAGATCCCCTGGCGGCCGCAAGCTCCTAGCGGCGGATTTGTCCTACTCAGGA
GAGCGTTCACCGACAAACAACAGATAAAACGAAAGGCCCAGTCTTTCGACTGAGCCTTTCGTTTTATTTG
ATGCCTCAAGCTAGAGAGTCATTACCCCAGGCGTTTAAGGGCACCAATAACTGCCTTAAAAAAATTACGC
CCCGCCCTGCCACTCATCGCAGTACTGTTGTAATTCATTAAGCATTCTGCCGACATGGAAGCCATCACAA
ACGGCATGATGAACCTGAATCGCCAGCGGCATCAGCACCTTGTCGCCTTGCGTATAATATTTGCCCATGG
TGAAAACGGGGGCGAAGAAGTTGTCCATATTGGCCACGTTTAAATCAAAACTGGTGAAACTCACCCAGGG
ATTGGCTGAGACGAAAAACATATTCTCAATAAACCCTTTAGGGAAATAGGCCAGGTTTTCACCGTAACAC
GCCACATCTTGCGAATATATGTGTAGAAACTGCCGGAAATCGTCGTGGTATTCACTCCAGAGCGATGAAA
ACGTTTCAGTTTGCTCATGGAAAACGGTGTAACAAGGGTGAACACTATCCCATATCACCAGCTCACCGTC
TTTCATTGCCATACGAAATTCCGGATGAGCATTCATCAGGCGGGCAAGAATGTGAATAAAGGCCGGATAA
AACTTGTGCTTATTTTTCTTTACGGTCTTTAAAAAGGCCGTAATATCCAGCTGAACGGTCTGGTTATAGG
TACATTGAGCAACTGACTGAAATGCCTCAAAATGTTCTTTACGATGCCATTGGGATATATCAACGGTGGT
ATATCCAGTGATTTTTTTCTCCATTTTAGCTTCCTTAGCTCCTGAAAATCTCGCCAAGCTAGCTTGGATT
CTCACCAATAAAAAACGCCCGGCGGCAACCGAGCGTTCTGAACAAATCCAGATGGAGTTCTGAGGTCATT
ACTGGATCTATCAACAGGAGTCCAAGCTCAGCTAATTATTACTTGTACAGCTCGTCCATGCCATGTGTAA
TCCCGGCGGCGGTCACGAACTCCAGCAGGACCATGTGATCGCGCTTCTCGTTGGGGTCTTTGCTCAGCTT
GGACTGATGGCTCAGGTAGTGGTTGTCGGGCAGCAGCACGGGGCCGTCGCCGATGGGGGTGTTCTGCTGG
TAGTGGTCGGCGAGCTGCACGCTGCCGTCCTCAACGTTGTGGCGGATCTTGAAGTTAGCCTTGATGCAGT
TCTTCTGCTTGTCGGCCGTGATATAGACGTAGTGGCTGTTGAAGTTGTACTCCAGCTTGTGCCCCAGGAT
GTTGCCGTCCTCCTTGAAGTCGATGCCCTTCAGCTCGATGCGGTTCACCAGGGTGTCGCCCTCGAACTTC
ACCTCGGCGCGGGTCTTGTAGGTACCGTCGTCCTTGAAAGAGATGGTGCGCTCCTGGACGTAGCCTTCGG
GCATGGCGGACTTGAAGAAGTCGTGCTGCTTCATGTGGTCGGGGTAGCGGCTGAAGCAGGCCACGCCGTA
GCCGAAGGTGGTCACGAGGGTGGGCCAGGGCACGGGCAGCTTGCCGGTGGTGCAGATGAACTTCAGGGTC
AGCTTGCCGTTGGTGGCATCGCCCTCGCCCTCGCCGCGGACGCTGAACTTGTGGCCGTTTACGTCGCCGT
CCAGCTCGACCAGGATGGGCACCACCCCGGTGAACAGCTCCTCGCCCTTGCTCACCATTTTTTCTTCCTC
CACTAGTATCCTGTCTCTTGATCAGATCTTGATCCCCTGCGCCATCAGATCCTTGGCGGCAAGAAAGCCA
TCCAGTTTACTTTGCAGGGCTTCCCAACCTTACCAGAGGGCGCCCCAGCTGGCAATTCCGGTTCGCTTGC
TGTCCATAAAACCGCCCAGTCTAGCTATCGCCATGTAAGCCCACTGCAAGCTACCTGCTTTCTCTTTGCG
CTTGCGTTTTCCCTTGTCCAGATAGCCCAGTAGCTGACATTCATCCGGGGTCAGCACCGTTTCTGCGGAC
TGGCTTTCTACGTGTTCCGCTTCCTTTAGCAGCCCTTGCGCCCTGAGTGCTTGCGGCAGCGTGCGAGCTC
GAATCCGATCCCCAATTCCTGGCAGTTTATGGGTCAATAGCGGCCGCCACTCGAGCACCTAGGAGGCGCG
CCACGGCCGCGTCGACCCCACGCCCCTCTTTAATACGACGGGCAATTTGCACTTCAGAAAATGAAGAGTT
TGCTTTAGCCATAACAAAAGTCCAGTATGCTTTTTCACAGCATAACTGGACTGATTTCAGTTTACAACTA
TTCTGTCTAGTTTAAGACTTTATTGTCATAGTTTAGATCTATTTTGTTCAGTTTAAGACTTTATTGTCCG
CCCACA
Features (pLannotate 1.2.2; 28 found; start..end, strand, type, name):
     38..56      +  promoter       tet promoter (fragment): E. coli promoter for tetracycline efflux protein gene
    146..1024    -  CDS            araC: L-arabinose regulatory protein; araC
   1051..1335    +  promoter       araBAD promoter: araBAD; promoter of the L-arabinose operon of E. coli; the araC regulatory gene is transcribed in the opposite direction (Guzman et al., 1995)
   1356..1374    +  misc_feature   MCS (fragment): pUC18/19 multiple cloning site
   1453..2271    +  CDS            tnsA: TNSA_ECOLX - Experimental evidence at protein level: Swiss-Prot protein existence level 1. Required for Tn7 transposition. Forms the transposase, together with TnsB. TnsA executes the 5'-DNA strand breakage reaction. TnsABC and TnsD promote high-frequency insertion of Tn7 into a specific target site known as ATT-Tn7 whereas TnsABC and TnsD promote low- frequency insertion into many different sites. From Escherichia coli.
   2261..4366    +  CDS            tnsB: TNSB_ECOLX - Experimental evidence at protein level: Swiss-Prot protein existence level 1. Sequence-specific, DNA-binding protein required for Tn7 transposition. Recognizes sequences necessary for recombination at both left and right ends of Tn7 and, together with TnsA, forms the transposase. TnsB executes the 5'-DNA strand breakage and joining reactions. From Escherichia coli.
   4366..6030    +  CDS            tnsC: TNSC_ECOLX - Experimental evidence at protein level: Swiss-Prot protein existence level 1. TnsABC + TnsD promote high-frequency insertion of Tn7 into a specific target site known as att-Tn7 whereas TnsABC + TnsE promote low-frequency insertion into many different sites. From Escherichia coli.
   6036..7559    +  CDS            tnsD: TNSD_ECOLX - Protein predicted: Swiss-Prot protein existence level 4. TnsABC + TnsD promote high-frequency insertion of Tn7 into a specific target site known as att-Tn7 whereas TnsABC + TnsE promote low-frequency insertion into many different sites. From Escherichia coli.
   7566..7955    +  CDS            tnsE (fragment): TNSE_ECOLX - Experimental evidence at protein level: Swiss-Prot protein existence level 1. TnsABC + TnsD promote high-frequency insertion of Tn7 into a specific target site known as att-Tn7 whereas TnsABC + TnsE promote low-frequency insertion into many different sites. From Escherichia coli.
   7956..7993    +  misc_feature   MCS (fragment): pUC18/19 multiple cloning site
   8077..8192    +  ncRNA          5S rRNA: Accession: RF00001 - 5S ribosomal RNA
   8196..8282    +  terminator     rrnB T1 terminator: Escherichia coli rrnB; transcription terminator T1 from the E. coli rrnB gene
   8374..8401    +  terminator     rrnB T2 terminator: transcription terminator T2 from the E. coli rrnB gene
   8420..8511    +  promoter       AmpR promoter: bla
   8512..9372    +  CDS            AmpR: β-lactamase; bla; confers resistance to ampicillin, carbenicillin, and related antibiotics
   9414..9542    +  rep_origin     f1 ori (fragment) (sequence partly withheld): f1 bacteriophage origin of replication; arrow indicates direction of (+) strand synthesis
   9543..9652    -  oriT           oriT: incP origin of transfer
   9655..9907    +  CDS            TcR (fragment): tetracycline efflux protein; tet; confers resistance to tetracycline
  10392..10614   +  rep_origin     pSC101 ori: low-copy replication origin that requires the Rep101 protein
  10662..11612   +  CDS            Rep101(Ts): temperature-sensitive version of the RepA protein needed for replication with the pSC101 origin (Armstrong et al., 1984); rep101 encoding an A56V mutation
  12045..12210   +  mobile_element Tn7L: mini-Tn7 element (left end of the Tn7 transposon) Tn7
  12321..12407   -  terminator     rrnB T1 terminator: Escherichia coli rrnB; transcription terminator T1 from the E. coli rrnB gene
  12475..13131   -  CDS            cat: CAT_ECOLX - Experimental evidence at protein level: Swiss-Prot protein existence level 1. This enzyme is an effector of chloramphenicol resistance in bacteria. From Escherichia coli. This protein is used as a marker in many commonly used cloning vectors, such as pACYC184.
  13132..13160   -  promoter       cat promoter (fragment): promoter of the E. coli cat gene encoding chloramphenicol acetyltransferase
  13175..13269   -  terminator     lambda t0 terminator: transcription terminator from phage lambda
  13286..14005   -  CDS            mClover3: bright green-yellow fluorescent protein derived from mClover2, with improved photostability (Bajar et al., 2003) mammalian codon-optimized
  14042..14359   -  CDS            tnpA (fragment): TN5P_ECOLX - Also known as tnp. Experimental evidence at protein level: Swiss-Prot protein existence level 1. Mediates transposition of transposon Tn5 by a 'cut and paste' mechanism. First, the monomeric transposase binds the 19 bp inverted DNA repeats flanking the transposon. Then, dimerization of the DNA- bound transposase creates a synaptic DNA complex. After nicking of the first DNA strand, excision of the transposon proceeds through a series of intermediates. The transposase then mediates the insertion of the transposon at a new site by strand transfer. The activity of the wild- type tran
  14455..14653   +  mobile_element Tn7R (fragment): mini-Tn7 element (right end of the Tn7 transposon) Tn7
