[The description below was written by a language model from this plasmid's Addgene catalogue record and pLannotate feature annotations shown in this document.]
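Description:
pMRE-Tn7-137 is a miniTn7 delivery plasmid built on the pGRG36 backbone and designed to place a constitutively expressed fluorescent protein gene into bacterial chromosomes. It replicates at low copy from a pSC101 origin supported by the temperature-sensitive Rep101(Ts) protein. The plasmid is therefore stable only at permissive temperature and can be cured from recipients by raising the temperature after transposition. The backbone carries an ampicillin resistance gene (bla) for maintenance in E. coli. It also carries an incP oriT, so the plasmid can be mobilised by conjugation from a donor such as S17-1 lambda pir. Fragments of an f1 origin and a tetracycline resistance gene are annotated as backbone remnants.

The transposition machinery sits outside the transposon. The tnsA, tnsB, tnsC and tnsD genes lie downstream of the araBAD promoter, with its regulator araC transcribed divergently and rrnB terminators following the tns genes. Only a fragment of tnsE is present. TnsABC together with TnsD directs high-frequency, site-specific insertion at the att-Tn7 site, rather than the low-frequency insertion at many sites that TnsE promotes.

Between the Tn7L and Tn7R ends lies the cargo that is transposed. It consists of the green-yellow fluorescent protein mClover3 followed by a lambda t0 terminator, then a chloramphenicol acetyltransferase (cat) gene with its own promoter and an rrnB T1 terminator. Chloramphenicol thus selects for integrants. The feature table does not annotate the promoter driving mClover3. The region immediately upstream of the gene is matched only to a Tn5 tnpA fragment, although the catalogue entry describes expression as constitutive. The plasmid belongs to a toolbox for fluorescently tagging diverse bacteria with stable chromosomal insertions.
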