Addgene plasmid #118555: pMRE-Tn7-137
Purpose: miniTn7 plasmid to deliver constitutively expressed fluorescent protein genes in bacteria
Depositing lab: Mitja Remus-Emsermann. Depositing organization: University of Canterbury. Publication: Chromatic Bacteria - A Broad Host-Range Plasmid and Chromosomal Insertion Toolbox for Fluorescent Protein Expression in Bacteria. Schlechter RO, Jun H, Bernach M, Oso S, Boyd E, Munoz-Lintz DA, Dobson RCJ, Remus DM, Remus-Emsermann MNP. Front Microbiol. 2018 Dec 12;9:3052. doi: 10.3389/fmicb.2018.03052. eCollection 2018. PubMed 30631309.
Backbone
  Vector backbone: pGRG36
  Vector type: Bacterial Expression ; miniTn7 delivery vector
  Selectable markers: Chloramphenicol
Growth in bacteria
  Bacterial resistance: Ampicillin, 100 μg/mL
  Growth temperature: 30°C
  Growth strain: E. coli S17-1 lambda pir
  Copy number: Low Copy
Gene/Insert
  Gene/Insert name: mClover3
  Species: Synthetic
  Cloning method: Restriction Enzyme; 5′ cloning site Unknown (unknown if destroyed)
Resource information
  A portion of this plasmid was derived from a plasmid made by: pNCSmClover3
Terms and licenses: Academic/Nonprofit Terms; Industry Terms: Not Available to Industry
Depositor comments: Please visit https://www.biorxiv.org/content/early/2018/09/07/402172 for bioRxiv preprint.
How to cite: pMRE-Tn7-137 was a gift from Mitja Remus-Emsermann (Addgene plasmid # 118555 ; http://n2t.net/addgene:118555 ; RRID:Addgene_118555)
